>Addgene plasmid #90726 | KMT5A H1.3 gRNA | addgene full sequence | sequence record 183193 | Addgene NGS Result
GTATTACCGCCTTTGAGTGAGCTGATACCGCTCGCCGCAGCCGAACGACCGAGCGCAGCGAGTCAGTGAG
CGAGGAAGCGGAAGAGCGCCCAATACGCAAACCGCCTCTCCCCGCGCGTTGGCCGATTCATTAATGCAGC
TGGCACGACAGGTTTCCCGACTGGAAAGCGGGCAGTGAGCGCAACGCAATTAATGTGAGTTAGCTCACTC
ATTAGGCACCCCAGGCTTTACACTTTATGCTTCCGGCTCGTATGTTGTGTGGAATTGTGAGCGGATAACA
ATTTCACACAGGAAACAGCTATGACCATGATTACGCCAAGCGCGCAATTAACCCTCACTAAAGGGAACAA
AAGCTGGAGCTGCAAGCTTAATGTAGTCTTATGCAATACTCTTGTAGTCTTGCAACATGGTAACGATGAG
TTAGCAACATGCCTTACAAGGAGAGAAAAAGCACCGTGCATGCCGATTGGTGGAAGTAAGGTGGTACGAT
CGTGCCTTATTAGGAAGGCAACAGACGGGTCTGACATGGATTGGACGAACCACTGAATTGCCGCATTGCA
GAGATATTGTATTTAAGTGCCTAGCTCGATACATAAACGGGTCTCTCTGGTTAGACCAGATCTGAGCCTG
GGAGCTCTCTGGCTAACTAGGGAACCCACTGCTTAAGCCTCAATAAAGCTTGCCTTGAGTGCTTCAAGTA
GTGTGTGCCCGTCTGTTGTGTGACTCTGGTAACTAGAGATCCCTCAGACCCTTTTAGTCAGTGTGGAAAA
TCTCTAGCAGTGGCGCCCGAACAGGGACTTGAAAGCGAAAGGGAAACCAGAGGAGCTCTCTCGACGCAGG
ACTCGGCTTGCTGAAGCGCGCACGGCAAGAGGCGAGGGGCGGCGACTGGTGAGTACGCCAAAAATTTTGA
CTAGCGGAGGCTAGAAGGAGAGAGATGGGTGCGAGAGCGTCAGTATTAAGCGGGGGAGAATTAGATCGCG
ATGGGAAAAAATTCGGTTAAGGCCAGGGGGAAAGAAAAAATATAAATTAAAACATATAGTATGGGCAAGC
AGGGAGCTAGAACGATTCGCAGTTAATCCTGGCCTGTTAGAAACATCAGAAGGCTGTAGACAAATACTGG
GACAGCTACAACCATCCCTTCAGACAGGATCAGAAGAACTTAGATCATTATATAATACAGTAGCAACCCT
CTATTGTGTGCATCAAAGGATAGAGATAAAAGACACCAAGGAAGCTTTAGACAAGATAGAGGAAGAGCAA
AACAAAAGTAAGACCACCGCACAGCAAGCGGCCGCTGATCTTCAGACCTGGAGGAGGAGATATGAGGGAC
AATTGGAGAAGTGAATTATATAAATATAAAGTAGTAAAAATTGAACCATTAGGAGTAGCACCCACCAAGG
CAAAGAGAAGAGTGGTGCAGAGAGAAAAAAGAGCAGTGGGAATAGGAGCTTTGTTCCTTGGGTTCTTGGG
AGCAGCAGGAAGCACTATGGGCGCAGCGTCAATGACGCTGACGGTACAGGCCAGACAATTATTGTCTGGT
ATAGTGCAGCAGCAGAACAATTTGCTGAGGGCTATTGAGGCGCAACAGCATCTGTTGCAACTCACAGTCT
GGGGCATCAAGCAGCTCCAGGCAAGAATCCTGGCTGTGGAAAGATACCTAAAGGATCAACAGCTCCTGGG
GATTTGGGGTTGCTCTGGAAAACTCATTTGCACCACTGCTGTGCCTTGGAATGCTAGTTGGAGTAATAAA
TCTCTGGAACAGATTTGGAATCACACGACCTGGATGGAGTGGGACAGAGAAATTAACAATTACACAAGCT
TAATACACTCCTTAATTGAAGAATCGCAAAACCAGCAAGAAAAGAATGAACAAGAATTATTGGAATTAGA
TAAATGGGCAAGTTTGTGGAATTGGTTTAACATAACAAATTGGCTGTGGTATATAAAATTATTCATAATG
ATAGTAGGAGGCTTGGTAGGTTTAAGAATAGTTTTTGCTGTACTTTCTATAGTGAATAGAGTTAGGCAGG
GATATTCACCATTATCGTTTCAGACCCACCTCCCAACCCCGAGGGGACCCAGAGAGGGCCTATTTCCCAT
GATTCCTTCATATTTGCATATACGATACAAGGCTGTTAGAGAGATAATTAGAATTAATTTGACTGTAAAC
ACAAAGATATTAGTACAAAATACGTGACGTAGAAAGTAATAATTTCTTGGGTAGTTTGCAGTTTTAAAAT
TATGTTTTAAAATGGACTATCATATGCTTACCGTAACTTGAAAGTATTTCGATTTCTTGGCTTTATATAT
CTTGTGGAAAGGACGAAACACCGTCCAAGCCCCGCGCGGTGGGTTTAAGAGCTATGCTGGAAACAGCATA
GCAAGTTTAAATAAGGCTAGTCCGTTATCAACTTGAAAAAGTGGCACCGAGTCGGTGCTTTTTTTGAATT
CTAGATCTTGAGACAAATGGCAGTATTCATCCACAATTTTAAAAGAAAAGGGGGGATTGGGGGGTACAGT
GCAGGGGAAAGAATAGTAGACATAATAGCAACAGACATACAAACTAAAGAATTACAAAAACAAATTACAA
AAATTCAAAATTTTCGGGTTTATTACAGGGACAGCAGAGATCCACTTTGGCGCCGGCTCGAGTGGCTCCG
GTGCCCGTCAGTGGGCAGAGCGCACATCGCCCACAGTCCCCGAGAAGTTGGGGGGAGGGGTCGGCAATTG
AACCGGTGCCTAGAGAAGGTGGCGCGGGGTAAACTGGGAAAGTGATGTCGTGTACTGGCTCCGCCTTTTT
CCCGAGGGTGGGGGAGAACCGTATATAAGTGCAGTAGTCGCCGTGAACGTTCTTTTTCGCAACGGGTTTG
CCGCCAGAACACAGGTGTCGTGACGCGGGATCCGCCACCATGACCGAGTACAAGCCCACGGTGCGCCTCG
CCACCCGCGACGACGTCCCCAGGGCCGTACGCACCCTCGCCGCCGCGTTCGCCGACTACCCCGCCACGCG
CCACACCGTCGATCCGGACCGCCACATCGAGCGGGTCACCGAGCTGCAAGAACTCTTCCTCACGCGCGTC
GGGCTCGACATCGGCAAGGTGTGGGTCGCGGACGACGGCGCCGCGGTGGCGGTCTGGACCACGCCGGAGA
GCGTCGAAGCGGGGGCGGTGTTCGCCGAGATCGGCCCGCGCATGGCCGAGTTGAGCGGTTCCCGGCTGGC
CGCGCAGCAACAGATGGAAGGCCTCCTGGCGCCGCACCGGCCCAAGGAGCCCGCGTGGTTCCTGGCCACC
GTCGGAGTCTCGCCCGACCACCAGGGCAAGGGTCTGGGCAGCGCCGTCGTGCTCCCCGGAGTGGAGGCGG
CCGAGCGCGCCGGGGTGCCCGCCTTCCTGGAGACCTCCGCGCCCCGCAACCTCCCCTTCTACGAGCGGCT
CGGCTTCACCGTCACCGCCGACGTCGAGGTGCCCGAAGGACCGCGCACCTGGTGCATGACCCGCAAGCCC
GGTGCCTGAACGCGTTAAGTCGACAATCAACCTCTGGATTACAAAATTTGTGAAAGATTGACTGGTATTC
TTAACTATGTTGCTCCTTTTACGCTATGTGGATACGCTGCTTTAATGCCTTTGTATCATGCTATTGCTTC
CCGTATGGCTTTCATTTTCTCCTCCTTGTATAAATCCTGGTTGCTGTCTCTTTATGAGGAGTTGTGGCCC
GTTGTCAGGCAACGTGGCGTGGTGTGCACTGTGTTTGCTGACGCAACCCCCACTGGTTGGGGCATTGCCA
CCACCTGTCAGCTCCTTTCCGGGACTTTCGCTTTCCCCCTCCCTATTGCCACGGCGGAACTCATCGCCGC
CTGCCTTGCCCGCTGCTGGACAGGGGCTCGGCTGTTGGGCACTGACAATTCCGTGGTGTTGTCGGGGAAA
TCATCGTCCTTTCCTTGGCTGCTCGCCTGTGTTGCCACCTGGATTCTGCGCGGGACGTCCTTCTGCTACG
TCCCTTCGGCCCTCAATCCAGCGGACCTTCCTTCCCGCGGCCTGCTGCCGGCTCTGCGGCCTCTTCCGCG
TCTTCGCCTTCGCCCTCAGACGAGTCGGATCTCCCTTTGGGCCGCCTCCCCGCGTCGACTTTAAGACCAA
TGACTTACAAGGCAGCTGTAGATCTTAGCCACTTTTTAAAAGAAAAGGGGGGACTGGAAGGGCTAATTCA
CTCCCAACGAAGACAAGATCTGCTTTTTGCTTGTACTGGGTCTCTCTGGTTAGACCAGATCTGAGCCTGG
GAGCTCTCTGGCTAACTAGGGAACCCACTGCTTAAGCCTCAATAAAGCTTGCCTTGAGTGCTTCAAGTAG
TGTGTGCCCGTCTGTTGTGTGACTCTGGTAACTAGAGATCCCTCAGACCCTTTTAGTCAGTGTGGAAAAT
CTCTAGCAGTACGTATAGTAGTTCATGTCATCTTATTATTCAGTATTTATAACTTGCAAAGAAATGAATA
TCAGAGAGTGAGAGGAACTTGTTTATTGCAGCTTATAATGGTTACAAATAAAGCAATAGCATCACAAATT
TCACAAATAAAGCATTTTTTTCACTGCATTCTAGTTGTGGTTTGTCCAAACTCATCAATGTATCTTATCA
TGTCTGGCTCTAGCTATCCCGCCCCTAACTCCGCCCATCCCGCCCCTAACTCCGCCCAGTTCCGCCCATT
CTCCGCCCCATGGCTGACTAATTTTTTTTATTTATGCAGAGGCCGAGGCCGCCTCGGCCTCTGAGCTATT
CCAGAAGTAGTGAGGAGGCTTTTTTGGAGGCCTAGGGACGTACCCAATTCGCCCTATAGTGAGTCGTATT
ACGCGCGCTCACTGGCCGTCGTTTTACAACGTCGTGACTGGGAAAACCCTGGCGTTACCCAACTTAATCG
CCTTGCAGCACATCCCCCTTTCGCCAGCTGGCGTAATAGCGAAGAGGCCCGCACCGATCGCCCTTCCCAA
CAGTTGCGCAGCCTGAATGGCGAATGGG
[124 nt withheld, positions 4999-5122]
C
[91 nt withheld, positions 5124-5214]
A
[49 nt withheld, positions 5216-5264]
CCTTTGACGTTGGAGTCCACGTTCTTT
[37 nt withheld, positions 5292-5328]
ACCCTATCTCGGTCTATTCTTTTGATTTATAAGGGATTTTGCCGATTTCGGCCTATTGGTTAAAAAATGA
GCTGATTTAACAAAAATTTAACGCGAATTTTAACAAAATATTAACGCTTACAATTTAGGTGGCACTTTTC
GGGGAAATGTGCGCGGAACCCCTATTTGTTTATTTTTCTAAATACATTCAAATATGTATCCGCTCATGAG
ACAATAACCCTGATAAATGCTTCAATAATATTGAAAAAGGAAGAGTATGAGTATTCAACATTTCCGTGTC
GCCCTTATTCCCTTTTTTGCGGCATTTTGCCTTCCTGTTTTTGCTCACCCAGAAACGCTGGTGAAAGTAA
AAGATGCTGAAGATCAGTTGGGTGCACGAGTGGGTTACATCGAACTGGATCTCAACAGCGGTAAGATCCT
TGAGAGTTTTCGCCCCGAAGAACGTTTTCCAATGATGAGCACTTTTAAAGTTCTGCTATGTGGCGCGGTA
TTATCCCGTATTGACGCCGGGCAAGAGCAACTCGGTCGCCGCATACACTATTCTCAGAATGACTTGGTTG
AGTACTCACCAGTCACAGAAAAGCATCTTACGGATGGCATGACAGTAAGAGAATTATGCAGTGCTGCCAT
AACCATGAGTGATAACACTGCGGCCAACTTACTTCTGACAACGATCGGAGGACCGAAGGAGCTAACCGCT
TTTTTGCACAACATGGGGGATCATGTAACTCGCCTTGATCGTTGGGAACCGGAGCTGAATGAAGCCATAC
CAAACGACGAGCGTGACACCACGATGCCTGTAGCAATGGCAACAACGTTGCGCAAACTATTAACTGGCGA
ACTACTTACTCTAGCTTCCCGGCAACAATTAATAGACTGGATGGAGGCGGATAAAGTTGCAGGACCACTT
CTGCGCTCGGCCCTTCCGGCTGGCTGGTTTATTGCTGATAAATCTGGAGCCGGTGAGCGTGGGTCTCGCG
GTATCATTGCAGCACTGGGGCCAGATGGTAAGCCCTCCCGTATCGTAGTTATCTACACGACGGGGAGTCA
GGCAACTATGGATGAACGAAATAGACAGATCGCTGAGATAGGTGCCTCACTGATTAAGCATTGGTAACTG
TCAGACCAAGTTTACTCATATATACTTTAGATTGATTTAAAACTTCATTTTTAATTTAAAAGGATCTAGG
TGAAGATCCTTTTTGATAATCTCATGACCAAAATCCCTTAACGTGAGTTTTCGTTCCACTGAGCGTCAGA
CCCCGTAGAAAAGATCAAAGGATCTTCTTGAGATCCTTTTTTTCTGCGCGTAATCTGCTGCTTGCAAACA
AAAAAACCACCGCTACCAGCGGTGGTTTGTTTGCCGGATCAAGAGCTACCAACTCTTTTTCCGAAGGTAA
CTGGCTTCAGCAGAGCGCAGATACCAAATACTGTTCTTCTAGTGTAGCCGTAGTTAGGCCACCACTTCAA
GAACTCTGTAGCACCGCCTACATACCTCGCTCTGCTAATCCTGTTACCAGTGGCTGCTGCCAGTGGCGAT
AAGTCGTGTCTTACCGGGTTGGACTCAAGACGATAGTTACCGGATAAGGCGCAGCGGTCGGGCTGAACGG
GGGGTTCGTGCACACAGCCCAGCTTGGAGCGAACGACCTACACCGAACTGAGATACCTACAGCGTGAGCT
ATGAGAAAGCGCCACGCTTCCCGAAGGGAGAAAGGCGGACAGGTATCCGGTAAGCGGCAGGGTCGGAACA
GGAGAGCGCACGAGGGAGCTTCCAGGGGGAAACGCCTGGTATCTTTATAGTCCTGTCGGGTTTCGCCACC
TCTGACTTGAGCGTCGATTTTTGTGATGCTCGTCAGGGGGGCGGAGCCTATGGAAAAACGCCAGCAACGC
GGCCTTTTTACGGTTCCTGGCCTTTTGCTGGCCTTTTGCTCACATGTTCTTTCCTGCGTTATCCCCTGAT
TCTGTGGATAACC
Features (pLannotate 1.2.2; 28 found; start..end, strand, type, name):
      1..84      +  rep_origin     RSF ori (fragment): Plasmids containing the RSF 1030 origin of replication can be propagated in E. coli cells that contain additional plasmids with compatible origins.
     86..178     +  CDS            lacI (fragment): lac repressor; lacI; The lac repressor binds to the lac operator to inhibit transcription in E. coli. This inhibition can be relieved by adding lactose or isopropyl-β-D-thiogalactopyranoside (IPTG).
    191..212     +  protein_bind   CAP binding site: CAP binding activates transcription in the presence of cAMP. E. coli catabolite activator protein
    227..257     +  promoter       lac promoter: promoter for the E. coli lac operon
    265..281     +  protein_bind   lac operator: The lac repressor binds to the lac operator to inhibit transcription in E. coli. This inhibition can be relieved by adding lactose or isopropyl-β-D-thiogalactopyranoside (IPTG). lac repressor encoded by lacI
    326..344     +  promoter       T3 promoter: promoter for bacteriophage T3 RNA polymerase
    372..598     +  promoter       RSV promoter: Rous sarcoma virus enhancer/promoter
    599..779     +  LTR            5' LTR (truncated): truncated 5' long terminal repeat (LTR) from HIV-1
    826..951     +  misc_feature   HIV-1 Ψ: packaging signal of human immunodeficiency virus type 1
    935..1298    +  CDS            HIV-1 gag (fragment): gag protein from human immunodeficiency virus 1; gag
   1444..1677    +  misc_feature   RRE: The Rev response element (RRE) of HIV-1 allows for Rev-dependent mRNA export from the nucleus to the cytoplasm.
   2054..2080    +  CDS            Rev (fragment): human immunodeficiency virus 1 (HIV-1) Rev protein; rev; enhances nuclear export of unspliced and incompletely spliced viral mRNAs
   2084..2324    +  promoter       U6 promoter: RNA polymerase III promoter for human U6 snRNA
   2371..2438    +  misc_RNA       tracrRNA (fragment): trans-activating CRISPR RNA for the Streptococcus pyogenes CRISPR/Cas9 system
   2487..2604    +  misc_feature   cPPT/CTS: central polypurine tract and central termination sequence of HIV-1
   2673..2884    +  promoter       EF-1α core promoter: core promoter for human elongation factor EF-1α
   2910..3509    +  CDS            PuroR (fragment): puromycin N-acetyltransferase; pac from Streptomyces; confers resistance to puromycin
   3525..4113    +  misc_feature   WPRE: woodchuck hepatitis virus posttranscriptional regulatory element
   4164..4183    +  misc_feature   cPPT/CTS (fragment): central polypurine tract and central termination sequence of HIV-1
   4185..4418    +  LTR            3' LTR (ΔU3): self-inactivating 3' long terminal repeat (LTR) from HIV-1
   4496..4617    +  polyA_signal   SV40 poly(A) signal: SV40 polyadenylation signal
   4657..4792    +  rep_origin     SV40 ori: SV40 origin of replication
   4813..4831    -  promoter       T7 promoter: promoter for bacteriophage T7 RNA polymerase
   4839..4994    +  CDS            lacZα (fragment): LacZα fragment of β-galactosidase; lacZ fragment
   4999..5427    +  rep_origin     f1 ori (sequence partly withheld): f1 bacteriophage origin of replication; arrow indicates direction of (+) strand synthesis
   5480..5584    +  promoter       AmpR promoter: bla
   5585..6445    +  CDS            AmpR: β-lactamase; bla; confers resistance to ampicillin, carbenicillin, and related antibiotics
   6616..7204    +  rep_origin     ori: high-copy-number ColE1/pMB1/pBR322/pUC origin of replication
