[The description below was written by a language model from this plasmid's Addgene catalogue record and pLannotate feature annotations shown in this document.]
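Description:
KMT5A H1.3 gRNA is a third-generation lentiviral CRISPR guide plasmid built on the pLenti-sgRNA backbone. It expresses a single guide RNA against human KMT5A and belongs to a series of guides made for a large-scale analysis of Cas9 knockouts of cell-cycle genes. It is propagated in E. coli through a high-copy ColE1/pUC-type origin with ampicillin selection (AmpR under its own bla promoter). An f1 origin, an SV40 origin and leftover lac/lacZα, T3 and T7 cloning-vector elements are also annotated in the backbone. The catalogue gives the backbone as 9,151 bp without insert, whereas the sequenced record is 7,301 nt. One plausible explanation, not stated in the record, is loss of a stuffer fragment when the guide was cloned in.

The viral cassette starts with an RSV promoter fused to a truncated HIV-1 5' LTR, which makes genomic RNA transcription Tat-independent. This is followed by the Ψ packaging signal with a gag fragment, then the RRE for Rev-dependent nuclear export. A human U6 RNA polymerase III promoter drives the guide, which was inserted between two BsmBI sites that were destroyed during cloning. The guide sits directly upstream of the S. pyogenes sgRNA scaffold, annotated here as a tracrRNA fragment. Downstream, a cPPT/CTS element precedes an EF-1α core promoter driving puromycin N-acetyltransferase, which allows selection of transduced mammalian cells. A WPRE then boosts transcript expression, and a self-inactivating ΔU3 3' LTR and SV40 polyadenylation signal close the cassette.

No Cas9 is encoded, so the nuclease must be supplied separately, for example by a Cas9-expressing cell line. The plasmid is used to generate KMT5A knockouts in human cells.
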