Addgene plasmid #90726: KMT5A H1.3 gRNA
Purpose: 3rd generation lentiviral gRNA plasmid targeting human KMT5A
Depositing lab: Iain Cheeseman. Depositing organization: Whitehead Institute for Biomedical Research. Publication: Large-Scale Analysis of CRISPR/Cas9 Cell-Cycle Knockouts Reveals the Diversity of p53-Dependent Responses to Cell-Cycle Defects. McKinley KL, Cheeseman IM. Dev Cell. 2017 Feb 27;40(4):405-420.e2. doi: 10.1016/j.devcel.2017.01.012. Epub 2017 Feb 16. PubMed 28216383.
Backbone
  Vector backbone: pLenti-sgRNA
  Backbone manufacturer: Eric Lander & David Sabatini labs (Addgene plasmid #71409)
  Backbone size w/o insert (bp): 9151
  Vector type: Lentiviral, CRISPR
  Selectable markers: Puromycin
Growth in bacteria
  Bacterial resistance: Ampicillin, 100 μg/mL
  Growth temperature: 37°C
  Growth strain: NEB Stable
  Copy number: Unknown
Gene/Insert
  Gene/Insert name: KMT5A (Guide Designation H1.3) (alt name: pKMKO series)
  gRNA/shRNA sequence: CACCGTCCAAGCCCCGCGCGGTGG
  Species: H. sapiens (human)
  Promoter: U6
  Cloning method: Restriction Enzyme; 5′ cloning site BsmBI (destroyed during cloning); 3′ cloning site BsmBI (destroyed during cloning)
  Sequencing primers: 5′ hU6-F (5'-GAGGGCCTATTTCCCATGATT-3'); 3′ EF1a-R (5'-CACGGCGACTACTGCACTTA-3')
Terms and licenses: Academic/Nonprofit Terms; Industry Terms: Not Available to Industry
Depositor comments: Please note that gRNA target sequence listed is not strictly the 20nt spacer sequence, but also contains the 5' BsmBI overhang. For more information about knockout human cell lines generated using this plasmid, please see http://cellcycleknockouts.wi.mit.edu/ .
How to cite: KMT5A H1.3 gRNA was a gift from Iain Cheeseman (Addgene plasmid # 90726 ; http://n2t.net/addgene:90726 ; RRID:Addgene_90726)
